>Addgene plasmid #179098 | pRDA_429 | addgene full sequence | sequence record 352549 | Addgene NGS Result
TTTGCAAAAAGCTCCCGGGAGCTTGTATATCCATTTTCGGATCTGATCAGCACGTGTTGACAATTAATCA
TCGGCATAGTATATCGGCATAGTATAATACGACAAGGTGAGGAACTAAACCATGGCCAAGTTGACCAGTG
CCGTTCCGGTGCTCACCGCGCGCGACGTCGCCGGAGCGGTCGAGTTCTGGACCGACCGGCTCGGGTTCTC
CCGGGACTTCGTGGAGGACGACTTCGCCGGTGTGGTCCGGGACGACGTGACCCTGTTCATCAGCGCGGTC
CAGGACCAGGTGGTGCCGGACAACACCCTGGCCTGGGTGTGGGTGCGCGGCCTGGACGAGCTGTACGCCG
AGTGGTCGGAGGTCGTGTCCACGAACTTCCGGGACGCCTCCGGGCCGGCCATGACCGAGATCGGCGAGCA
GCCGTGGGGGCGGGAGTTCGCCCTGCGCGACCCGGCCGGCAACTGCGTGCACTTCGTGGCCGAGGAGCAG
GACTGACACGTGCTACGAGATTTCGATTCCACCGCCGCCTTCTATGAAAGGTTGGGCTTCGGAATCGTTT
TCCGGGACGCCGGCTGGATGATCCTCCAGCGCGGGGATCTCATGCTGGAGTTCTTCGCCCACCCCAACTT
GTTTATTGCAGCTTATAATGGTTACAAATAAAGCAATAGCATCACAAATTTCACAAATAAAGCATTTTTT
TCACTGCATTCTAGTTGTGGTTTGTCCAAACTCATCAATGTATCTTATCATGTCTGTATACCGTCGACCT
CTAGCTAGAGCTTGGCGTAATCATGGTCATAGCTGTTTCCTGTGTGAAATTGTTATCCGCTCACAATTCC
ACACAACATACGAGCCGGAAGCATAAAGTGTAAAGCCTGGGGTGCCTAATGAGTGAGCTAACTCACATTA
ATTGCGTTGCGCTCACTGCCCGCTTTCCAGTCGGGAAACCTGTCGTGCCAGCTGCATTAATGAATCGGCC
AACGCGCGGGGAGAGGCGGTTTGCGTATTGGGCGCTCTTCCGCTTCCTCGCTCACTGACTCGCTGCGCTC
GGTCGTTCGGCTGCGGCGAGCGGTATCAGCTCACTCAAAGGCGGTAATACGGTTATCCACAGAATCAGGG
GATAACGCAGGAAAGAACATGTGAGCAAAAGGCCAGCAAAAGGCCAGGAACCGTAAAAAGGCCGCGTTGC
TGGCGTTTTTCCATAGGCTCCGCCCCCCTGACGAGCATCACAAAAATCGACGCTCAAGTCAGAGGTGGCG
AAACCCGACAGGACTATAAAGATACCAGGCGTTTCCCCCTGGAAGCTCCCTCGTGCGCTCTCCTGTTCCG
ACCCTGCCGCTTACCGGATACCTGTCCGCCTTTCTCCCTTCGGGAAGCGTGGCGCTTTCTCATAGCTCAC
GCTGTAGGTATCTCAGTTCGGTGTAGGTCGTTCGCTCCAAGCTGGGCTGTGTGCACGAACCCCCCGTTCA
GCCCGACCGCTGCGCCTTATCCGGTAACTATCGTCTTGAGTCCAACCCGGTAAGACACGACTTATCGCCA
CTGGCAGCAGCCACTGGTAACAGGATTAGCAGAGCGAGGTATGTAGGCGGTGCTACAGAGTTCTTGAAGT
GGTGGCCTAACTACGGCTACACTAGAAGAACAGTATTTGGTATCTGCGCTCTGCTGAAGCCAGTTACCTT
CGGAAAAAGAGTTGGTAGCTCTTGATCCGGCAAACAAACCACCGCTGGTAGCGGTGGTTTTTTTGTTTGC
AAGCAGCAGATTACGCGCAGAAAAAAAGGATCTCAAGAAGATCCTTTGATCTTTTCTACGGGGTCTGACG
CTCAGTGGAACGAAAACTCACGTTAAGGGATTTTGGTCATGAGATTATCAAAAAGGATCTTCACCTAGAT
CCTTTTAAATTAAAAATGAAGTTTTAAATCAATCTAAAGTATATATGAGTAAACTTGGTCTGACAGTTAC
CAATGCTTAATCAGTGAGGCACCTATCTCAGCGATCTGTCTATTTCGTTCATCCATAGTTGCCTGACTCC
CCGTCGTGTAGATAACTACGATACGGGAGGGCTTACCATCTGGCCCCAGTGCTGCAATGATACCGCGAGA
CCCACGCTCACCGGCTCCAGATTTATCAGCAATAAACCAGCCAGCCGGAAGGGCCGAGCGCAGAAGTGGT
CCTGCAACTTTATCCGCCTCCATCCAGTCTATTAATTGTTGCCGGGAAGCTAGAGTAAGTAGTTCGCCAG
TTAATAGTTTGCGCAACGTTGTTGCCATTGCTACAGGCATCGTGGTGTCACGCTCGTCGTTTGGTATGGC
TTCATTCAGCTCCGGTTCCCAACGATCAAGGCGAGTTACATGATCCCCCATGTTGTGCAAAAAAGCGGTT
AGCTCCTTCGGTCCTCCGATCGTTGTCAGAAGTAAGTTGGCCGCAGTGTTATCACTCATGGTTATGGCAG
CACTGCATAATTCTCTTACTGTCATGCCATCCGTAAGATGCTTTTCTGTGACTGGTGAGTACTCAACCAA
GTCATTCTGAGAATAGTGTATGCGGCGACCGAGTTGCTCTTGCCCGGCGTCAATACGGGATAATACCGCG
CCACATAGCAGAACTTTAAAAGTGCTCATCATTGGAAAACGTTCTTCGGGGCGAAAACTCTCAAGGATCT
TACCGCTGTTGAGATCCAGTTCGATGTAACCCACTCGTGCACCCAACTGATCTTCAGCATCTTTTACTTT
CACCAGCGTTTCTGGGTGAGCAAAAACAGGAAGGCAAAATGCCGCAAAAAAGGGAATAAGGGCGACACGG
AAATGTTGAATACTCATACTCTTCCTTTTTCAATATTATTGAAGCATTTATCAGGGTTATTGTCTCATGA
GCGGATACATATTTGAATGTATTTAGAAAAATAAACAAATAGGGGTTCCGCGCACATTTCCCCGAAAAGT
GCCACCTGACGTCGACGGATCGGGAGATCTCCCGATCCCCTATGGTGCACTCTCAGTACAATCTGCTCTG
ATGCCGCATAGTTAAGCCAGTATCTGCTCCCTGCTTGTGTGTTGGAGGTCGCTGAGTAGTGCGCGAGCAA
AATTTAAGCTACAACAAGGCAAGGCTTGACCGACAATTGCATGAAGAATCTGCTTAGGGTTAGGCGTTTT
GCGCTGCTTCGCGATGTACGGGCCAGATATACGCGTTGACATTGATTATTGACTAGTTATTAATAGTAAT
CAATTACGGGGTCATTAGTTCATAGCCCATATATGGAGTTCCGCGTTACATAACTTACGGTAAATGGCCC
GCCTGGCTGACCGCCCAACGACCCCCGCCCATTGACGTCAATAATGACGTATGTTCCCATAGTAACGCCA
ATAGGGACTTTCCATTGACGTCAATGGGTGGAGTATTTACGGTAAACTGCCCACTTGGCAGTACATCAAG
TGTATCATATGCCAAGTACGCCCCCTATTGACGTCAATGACGGTAAATGGCCCGCCTGGCATTATGCCCA
GTACATGACCTTATGGGACTTTCCTACTTGGCAGTACATCTACGTATTAGTCATCGCTATTACCATGGTG
ATGCGGTTTTGGCAGTACATCAATGGGCGTGGATAGCGGTTTGACTCACGGGGATTTCCAAGTCTCCACC
CCATTGACGTCAATGGGAGTTTGTTTTGGCACCAAAATCAACGGGACTTTCCAAAATGTCGTAACAACTC
CGCCCCATTGACGCAAATGGGCGGTAGGCGTGTACGGTGGGAGGTCTATATAAGCAGCGCGTTTTGCCTG
TACTGGGTCTCTCTGGTTAGACCAGATCTGAGCCTGGGAGCTCTCTGGCTAACTAGGGAACCCACTGCTT
AAGCCTCAATAAAGCTTGCCTTGAGTGCTTCAAGTAGTGTGTGCCCGTCTGTTGTGTGACTCTGGTAACT
AGAGATCCCTCAGACCCTTTTAGTCAGTGTGGAAAATCTCTAGCAGTGGCGCCCGAACAGGGACTTGAAA
GCGAAAGGGAAACCAGAGGAGCTCTCTCGACGCAGGACTCGGCTTGCTGAAGCGCGCACGGCAAGAGGCG
AGGGGCGGCGACTGGTGAGTACGCCAAAAATTTTGACTAGCGGAGGCTAGAAGGAGAGAGATGGGTGCGA
GAGCGTCAGTATTAAGCGGGGGAGAATTAGATCGCGATGGGAAAAAATTCGGTTAAGGCCAGGGGGAAAG
AAAAAATATAAATTAAAACATATAGTATGGGCAAGCAGGGAGCTAGAACGATTCGCAGTTAATCCTGGCC
TGTTAGAAACATCAGAAGGCTGTAGACAAATACTGGGACAGCTACAACCATCCCTTCAGACAGGATCAGA
AGAACTTAGATCATTATATAATACAGTAGCAACCCTCTATTGTGTGCATCAAAGGATAGAGATAAAAGAC
ACCAAGGAAGCTTTAGACAAGATAGAGGAAGAGCAAAACAAAAGTAAGACCACCGCACAGCAAGCGGCCG
CTGATCTTCAGACCTGGAGGAGGAGATATGAGGGACAATTGGAGAAGTGAATTATATAAATATAAAGTAG
TAAAAATTGAACCATTAGGAGTAGCACCCACCAAGGCAAAGAGAAGAGTGGTGCAGAGAGAAAAAAGAGC
AGTGGGAATAGGAGCTTTGTTCCTTGGGTTCTTGGGAGCAGCAGGAAGCACTATGGGCGCAGCGTCAATG
ACGCTGACGGTACAGGCCAGACAATTATTGTCTGGTATAGTGCAGCAGCAGAACAATTTGCTGAGGGCTA
TTGAGGCGCAACAGCATCTGTTGCAACTCACAGTCTGGGGCATCAAGCAGCTCCAGGCAAGAATCCTGGC
TGTGGAAAGATACCTAAAGGATCAACAGCTCCTGGGGATTTGGGGTTGCTCTGGAAAACTCATTTGCACC
ACTGCTGTGCCTTGGAATGCTAGTTGGAGTAATAAATCTCTGGAACAGATTTGGAATCACACGACCTGGA
TGGAGTGGGACAGAGAAATTAACAATTACACAAGCTTAATACACTCCTTAATTGAAGAATCGCAAAACCA
GCAAGAAAAGAATGAACAAGAATTATTGGAATTAGATAAATGGGCAAGTTTGTGGAATTGGTTTAACATA
ACAAATTGGCTGTGGTATATAAAATTATTCATAATGATAGTAGGAGGCTTGGTAGGTTTAAGAATAGTTT
TTGCTGTACTTTCTATAGTGAATAGAGTTAGGCAGGGATATTCACCATTATCGTTTCAGACCCACCTCCC
AACCCCGAGGGGACCCGACAGGCCCGAAGGAATAGAAGAAGAAGGTGGAGAGAGAGACAGAGACAGATCC
ATTCGATTAGTGAACGGATCGGCACTGCGTGCGCCAATTCTGCAGACAAATGGCAGTATTCATCCACAAT
TTTAAAAGAAAAGGGGGGATTGGGGGGTACAGTGCAGGGGAAAGAATAGTAGACATAATAGCAACAGACA
TACAAACTAAAGAATTACAAAAACAAATTACAAAAATTCAAAATTTTCGGGTTTATTACAGGGACAGCAG
AGATCCAGTTTGGTTAATTAAGGTACCGAGGGCCTATTTCCCATGATTCCTTCATATTTGCATATACGAT
ACAAGGCTGTTAGAGAGATAATTAGAATTAATTTGACTGTAAACACAAAGATATTAGTACAAAATACGTG
ACGTAGAAAGTAATAATTTCTTGGGTAGTTTGCAGTTTTAAAATTATGTTTTAAAATGGACTATCATATG
CTTACCGTAACTTGAAAGTATTTCGATTTCTTGGCTTTATATATCTTGTGGAAAGGACGAAACACCGGAG
ACGCTTTTTTCGTCTCAGTTTGAGAGCTAGAAATAGCAAGTTCAAATAAGGCTAGTCCGTTATCAACTTG
AAAAAGTGGCACCGAGTCGGTGCGCTCACCTATTAGCGGCTAAGGTTTTTTGAATTCGCTAGCTAGGTCT
TGAAAGGAGTGGGAATTGGCTCCGGTGCCCGTCAGTGGGCAGAGCGCACATCGCCCACAGTCCCCGAGAA
GTTGGGGGGAGGGGTCGGCAATTGATCCGGTGCCTAGAGAAGGTGGCGCGGGGTAAACTGGGAAAGTGAT
GTCGTGTACTGGCTCCGCCTTTTTCCCGAGGGTGGGGGAGAACCGTATATAAGTGCAGTAGTCGCCGTGA
ACGTTCTTTTTCGCAACGGGTTTGCCGCCAGAACACAGGACCGGTGCCACCATGAAACGGACAGCCGACG
GAAGCGAGTTCGAGTCACCAAAGAAGAAGCGGAAAGTCTCTGAGGTGGAGTTTTCCCACGAGTACTGGAT
GAGACATGCCCTGACCCTGGCCAAGAGGGCACGGGATGAGAGGGAGGTGCCTGTGGGAGCCGTGCTGGTG
CTGAACAATAGAGTGATCGGCGAGGGCTGGAACAGAGCCATCGGCCTGCACGACCCAACAGCCCATGCCG
AAATTATGGCCCTGAGACAGGGCGGCCTGGTCATGCAGAACTACAGACTGATTGACGCCACCCTGTACGT
GACATTCGAGCCTTGCGTGATGTGCGCCGGCGCCATGATCCACTCTAGGATCGGCCGCGTGGTGTTTGGA
TGGAGAAATTCTAAAAGAGGCGCCGCAGGCTCCCTGATGAACGTGCTGAACTACCCCGGCATGAATCACC
GCGTCGAAATTACCGAGGGAATCCTGGCAGATGAATGTGCCGCCCTGCTGTGCGATTTCTATCGGATGCC
TAGACAGGTGTTCAATGCTCAGAAGAAGGCCCAGAGCTCCATCAACTCTGGAGGATCTAGCGGAGGATCC
TCTGGCAGCGAGACACCAGGAACAAGCGAGTCAGCAACACCAGAGAGCAGTGGCGGCAGCAGCGGCGGCA
GCGACAAGAAGTACAGCATCGGCCTGGCCATCGGCACCAACTCTGTGGGCTGGGCCGTGATCACCGACGA
GTACAAGGTGCCCAGCAAGAAATTCAAGGTGCTGGGCAACACCGACCGGCACAGCATCAAGAAGAACCTG
ATCGGAGCCCTGCTGTTCGACAGCGGCGAAACAGCCGAGGCCACCCGGCTGAAGAGAACCGCCAGAAGAA
GATACACCAGACGGAAGAACCGGATCTGCTATCTGCAAGAGATCTTCAGCAACGAGATGGCCAAGGTGGA
CGACAGCTTCTTCCACAGACTGGAAGAGTCCTTCCTGGTGGAAGAGGATAAGAAGCACGAGCGGCACCCC
ATCTTCGGCAACATCGTGGACGAGGTGGCCTACCACGAGAAGTACCCCACCATCTACCACCTGAGAAAGA
AACTGGTGGACAGCACCGACAAGGCCGACCTGCGGCTGATCTATCTGGCCCTGGCCCACATGATCAAGTT
CCGGGGCCACTTCCTGATCGAGGGCGACCTGAACCCCGACAACAGCGACGTGGACAAGCTGTTCATCCAG
CTGGTGCAGACCTACAACCAGCTGTTCGAGGAAAACCCCATCAACGCCAGCGGCGTGGACGCCAAGGCCA
TCCTGTCTGCCAGACTGAGCAAGAGCAGACGGCTGGAAAATCTGATCGCCCAGCTGCCCGGCGAGAAGAA
GAATGGCCTGTTCGGAAACCTGATTGCCCTGAGCCTGGGCCTGACCCCCAACTTCAAGAGCAACTTCGAC
CTGGCCGAGGATGCCAAACTGCAGCTGAGCAAGGACACCTACGACGACGACCTGGACAACCTGCTGGCCC
AGATCGGCGACCAGTACGCCGACCTGTTTCTGGCCGCCAAGAACCTGTCCGACGCCATCCTGCTGAGCGA
CATCCTGAGAGTGAACACCGAGATCACCAAGGCCCCCCTGAGCGCCTCTATGATCAAGAGATACGACGAG
CACCACCAGGACCTGACCCTGCTGAAAGCTCTCGTGCGGCAGCAGCTGCCTGAGAAGTACAAAGAGATTT
TCTTCGACCAGAGCAAGAACGGCTACGCCGGCTACATTGACGGCGGAGCCAGCCAGGAAGAGTTCTACAA
GTTCATCAAGCCCATCCTGGAAAAGATGGACGGCACCGAGGAACTGCTCGTGAAGCTGAACAGAGAGGAC
CTGCTGCGGAAGCAGCGGACCTTCGACAACGGCAGCATCCCCCACCAGATCCACCTGGGAGAGCTGCACG
CCATTCTGCGGCGGCAGGAAGATTTTTACCCATTCCTGAAGGACAACCGGGAAAAGATCGAGAAGATCCT
GACCTTCCGCATCCCCTACTACGTGGGCCCTCTGGCCAGGGGAAACAGCAGATTCGCCTGGATGACCAGA
AAGAGCGAGGAAACCATCACCCCCTGGAACTTCGAGGAAGTGGTGGACAAGGGCGCTTCCGCCCAGAGCT
TCATCGAGCGGATGACCAACTTCGATAAGAACCTGCCCAACGAGAAGGTGCTGCCCAAGCACAGCCTGCT
GTACGAGTACTTCACCGTGTATAACGAGCTGACCAAAGTGAAATACGTGACCGAGGGAATGAGAAAGCCC
GCCTTCCTGAGCGGCGAGCAGAAAAAGGCCATCGTGGACCTGCTGTTCAAGACCAACCGGAAAGTGACCG
TGAAGCAGCTGAAAGAGGACTACTTCAAGAAAATCGAGTGCTTCGACTCCGTGGAAATCTCCGGCGTGGA
AGATCGGTTCAACGCCTCCCTGGGCACATACCACGATCTGCTGAAAATTATCAAGGACAAGGACTTCCTG
GACAATGAGGAAAACGAGGACATTCTGGAAGATATCGTGCTGACCCTGACACTGTTTGAGGACAGAGAGA
TGATCGAGGAACGGCTGAAAACCTATGCCCACCTGTTCGACGACAAAGTGATGAAGCAGCTGAAGCGGCG
GAGATACACCGGCTGGGGCAGGCTGAGCCGGAAGCTGATCAACGGCATCCGGGACAAGCAGTCCGGCAAG
ACAATCCTGGATTTCCTGAAGTCCGACGGCTTCGCCAACAGAAACTTCATGCAGCTGATCCACGACGACA
GCCTGACCTTTAAAGAGGACATCCAGAAAGCCCAGGTGTCCGGCCAGGGCGATAGCCTGCACGAGCACAT
TGCCAATCTGGCCGGCAGCCCCGCCATTAAGAAGGGCATCCTGCAGACAGTGAAGGTGGTGGACGAGCTC
GTGAAAGTGATGGGCCGGCACAAGCCCGAGAACATCGTGATCGAAATGGCCAGAGAGAACCAGACCACCC
AGAAGGGACAGAAGAACAGCCGCGAGAGAATGAAGCGGATCGAAGAGGGCATCAAAGAGCTGGGCAGCCA
GATCCTGAAAGAACACCCCGTGGAAAACACCCAGCTGCAGAACGAGAAGCTGTACCTGTACTACCTGCAG
AATGGGCGGGATATGTACGTGGACCAGGAACTGGACATCAACCGGCTGTCCGACTACGATGTGGACCATA
TCGTGCCTCAGAGCTTTCTGAAGGACGACTCCATCGACAACAAGGTGCTGACCAGAAGCGACAAGAACCG
GGGCAAGAGCGACAACGTGCCCTCCGAAGAGGTCGTGAAGAAGATGAAGAACTACTGGCGGCAGCTGCTG
AACGCCAAGCTGATTACCCAGAGAAAGTTCGACAATCTGACCAAGGCCGAGAGAGGCGGCCTGAGCGAAC
TGGATAAGGCCGGCTTCATCAAGAGACAGCTGGTGGAAACCCGGCAGATCACAAAGCACGTGGCACAGAT
CCTGGACTCCCGGATGAACACTAAGTACGACGAGAATGACAAGCTGATCCGGGAAGTGAAAGTGATCACC
CTGAAGTCCAAGCTGGTGTCCGATTTCCGGAAGGATTTCCAGTTTTACAAAGTGCGCGAGATCAACAACT
ACCACCACGCCCACGACGCCTACCTGAACGCCGTCGTGGGAACCGCCCTGATCAAAAAGTACCCTAAGCT
GGAAAGCGAGTTCGTGTACGGCGACTACAAGGTGTACGACGTGCGGAAGATGATCGCCAAGAGCGAGCAG
GAAATCGGCAAGGCTACCGCCAAGTACTTCTTCTACAGCAACATCATGAACTTTTTCAAGACCGAGATTA
CCCTGGCCAACGGCGAGATCCGGAAGCGGCCTCTGATCGAGACAAACGGCGAAACCGGGGAGATCGTGTG
GGATAAGGGCCGGGATTTTGCCACCGTGCGGAAAGTGCTGAGCATGCCCCAAGTGAATATCGTGAAAAAG
ACCGAGGTGCAGACAGGCGGCTTCAGCAAAGAGTCTATCCGGCCCAAGAGGAACAGCGATAAGCTGATCG
CCAGAAAGAAGGACTGGGACCCTAAGAAGTACGGCGGCTTCGTGAGCCCCACCGTGGCCTATTCTGTGCT
GGTGGTGGCCAAAGTGGAAAAGGGCAAGTCCAAGAAACTGAAGAGTGTGAAAGAGCTGCTGGGGATCACC
ATCATGGAAAGAAGCAGCTTCGAGAAGAATCCCATCGACTTTCTGGAAGCCAAGGGCTACAAAGAAGTGA
AAAAGGACCTGATCATCAAGCTGCCTAAGTACTCCCTGTTCGAGCTGGAAAACGGCCGGAAGAGAATGCT
GGCCTCTGCCCGGTTCCTGCAGAAGGGAAACGAACTGGCCCTGCCCTCCAAATATGTGAACTTCCTGTAC
CTGGCCAGCCACTATGAGAAGCTGAAGGGCTCCCCCGAGGATAATGAGCAGAAACAGCTGTTTGTGGAAC
AGCACAAGCACTACCTGGACGAGATCATCGAGCAGATCAGCGAGTTCTCCAAGAGAGTGATCCTGGCCGA
CGCTAATCTGGACAAAGTGCTGTCCGCCTACAACAAGCACCGGGATAAGCCCATCAGAGAGCAGGCCGAG
AATATCATCCACCTGTTTACCCTGACCAATCTGGGAGCCCCTCGGGCCTTCAAGTACTTTGACACCACCA
TCGACCGGAAGGTGTACCGGAGCACCAAAGAGGTGCTGGACGCCACCCTGATCCACCAGAGCATCACCGG
CCTGTACGAGACACGGATCGACCTGTCTCAGCTGGGAGGTGACAGCGGAGGCTCCAAAAGAACCGCCGAC
GGCAGCGAGTTCGAGCCCAAGAAGAAGAGGAAAGTCAGCGCTGGCGCAACAAACTTCTCTCTGCTGAAAC
AAGCCGGAGATGTCGAAGAGAATCCTGGACCGACCGAGTACAAGCCCACGGTGCGCCTCGCCACCCGCGA
CGACGTCCCCAGGGCCGTACGCACCCTCGCCGCCGCGTTCGCCGACTACCCCGCCACGCGCCACACCGTC
GATCCGGACCGCCACATCGAGCGGGTCACCGAGCTGCAAGAACTCTTCCTCACGCGCGTCGGGCTCGACA
TCGGCAAGGTGTGGGTCGCGGACGACGGCGCCGCGGTGGCGGTCTGGACCACGCCGGAGAGCGTCGAAGC
GGGGGCGGTGTTCGCCGAGATCGGCCCGCGCATGGCCGAGTTGAGCGGTTCCCGGCTGGCCGCGCAGCAA
CAGATGGAAGGCCTCCTGGCGCCGCACCGGCCCAAGGAGCCCGCGTGGTTCCTGGCCACCGTCGGAGTCT
CGCCCGACCACCAGGGCAAGGGTCTGGGCAGCGCCGTCGTGCTCCCCGGAGTGGAGGCGGCCGAGCGCGC
CGGGGTGCCCGCCTTCCTGGAGACCTCCGCGCCCCGCAACCTCCCCTTCTACGAGCGGCTCGGCTTCACC
GTCACCGCCGACGTCGAGGTGCCCGAAGGACCGCGCACCTGGTGCATGACCCGCAAGCCCGGTGCCTGAA
CGCGTTAAGTCGACAATCAACCTCTGGATTACAAAATTTGTGAAAGATTGACTGGTATTCTTAACTATGT
TGCTCCTTTTACGCTATGTGGATACGCTGCTTTAATGCCTTTGTATCATGCTATTGCTTCCCGTATGGCT
TTCATTTTCTCCTCCTTGTATAAATCCTGGTTGCTGTCTCTTTATGAGGAGTTGTGGCCCGTTGTCAGGC
AACGTGGCGTGGTGTGCACTGTGTTTGCTGACGCAACCCCCACTGGTTGGGGCATTGCCACCACCTGTCA
GCTCCTTTCCGGGACTTTCGCTTTCCCCCTCCCTATTGCCACGGCGGAACTCATCGCCGCCTGCCTTGCC
CGCTGCTGGACAGGGGCTCGGCTGTTGGGCACTGACAATTCCGTGGTGTTGTCGGGGAAATCATCGTCCT
TTCCTTGGCTGCTCGCCTGTGTTGCCACCTGGATTCTGCGCGGGACGTCCTTCTGCTACGTCCCTTCGGC
CCTCAATCCAGCGGACCTTCCTTCCCGCGGCCTGCTGCCGGCTCTGCGGCCTCTTCCGCGTCTTCGCCTT
CGCCCTCAGACGAGTCGGATCTCCCTTTGGGCCGCCTCCCCGCGTCGACTTTAAGACCAATGACTTACAA
GGCAGCTGTAGATCTTAGCCACTTTTTAAAAGAAAAGGGGGGACTGGAAGGGCTAATTCACTCCCAACGA
AGACAAGATCTGCTTTTTGCTTGTACTGGGTCTCTCTGGTTAGACCAGATCTGAGCCTGGGAGCTCTCTG
GCTAACTAGGGAACCCACTGCTTAAGCCTCAATAAAGCTTGCCTTGAGTGCTTCAAGTAGTGTGTGCCCG
TCTGTTGTGTGACTCTGGTAACTAGAGATCCCTCAGACCCTTTTAGTCAGTGTGGAAAATCTCTAGCAGG
GCCCGTTTAAACCCGCTGATCAGCCTCGACTGTGCCTTCTAGTTGCCAGCCATCTGTTGTTTGCCCCTCC
CCCGTGCCTTCCTTGACCCTGGAAGGTGCCACTCCCACTGTCCTTTCCTAATAAAATGAGGAAATTGCAT
CGCATTGTCTGAGTAGGTGTCATTCTATTCTGGGGGGTGGGGTGGGGCAGGACAGCAAGGGGGAGGATTG
GGAAGACAATAGCAGGCATGCTGGGGATGCGGTGGGCTCTATGGCTTCTGAGGCGGAAAGAACCAGCTGG
GGCTCTAGGGGGTATCCCC
[124 nt withheld, positions 12900-13023]
C
[91 nt withheld, positions 13025-13115]
A
[49 nt withheld, positions 13117-13165]
CCTTTGACGTTGGAGTCCACGTTCTTT
[37 nt withheld, positions 13193-13229]
ACCCTATCTCGGTCTATTCTTTTGATTTATAAGGGATTTTGCCGATTTCGGCCTATTGGTTAAAAAATGA
GCTGATTTAACAAAAATTTAACGCGAATTAATTCTGTGGAATGTGTGTCAGTTAGGGTGTGGAAAGTCCC
CAGGCTCCCCAGCAGGCAGAAGTATGCAAAGCATGCATCTCAATTAGTCAGCAACCAGGTGTGGAAAGTC
CCCAGGCTCCCCAGCAGGCAGAAGTATGCAAAGCATGCATCTCAATTAGTCAGCAACCATAGTCCCGCCC
CTAACTCCGCCCATCCCGCCCCTAACTCCGCCCAGTTCCGCCCATTCTCCGCCCCATGGCTGACTAATTT
TTTTTATTTATGCAGAGGCCGAGGCCGCCTCTGCCTCTGAGCTATTCCAGAAGTAGTGAGGAGGCTTTTT
TGGAGGCCTAGGCT
Features (pLannotate 1.2.2; 35 found; start..end, strand, type, name):
     56..103     +  promoter       EM7 promoter: synthetic bacterial promoter&nbsp
    122..496     +  CDS            BleoR: antibiotic-binding protein; Sh ble from Streptoalloteichus hindustanus; confers resistance to bleomycin, phleomycin, and Zeocin™
    506..631     +  CDS            ble (fragment): BLE_KLEPN - Experimental evidence at protein level: Swiss-Prot protein existence level 1. Binding protein with a strong affinity to the bleomycin family of antibiotics. Binds to CL990; an antimitotic-antibiotic compound. From Klebsiella pneumoniae.
    626..747     +  polyA_signal   SV40 poly(A) signal: SV40 polyadenylation signal
    818..840     -  protein_bind   lac operator (fragment): The lac repressor binds to the lac operator to inhibit transcription in E. coli. This inhibition can be relieved by adding lactose or isopropyl-β-D-thiogalactopyranoside (IPTG). lac repressor encoded by lacI
    844..874     -  promoter       lac promoter: promoter for the E. coli lac operon
    889..910     -  protein_bind   CAP binding site: CAP binding activates transcription in the presence of cAMP. E. coli catabolite activator protein
    923..1015    -  CDS            lacI (fragment): lac repressor; lacI; The lac repressor binds to the lac operator to inhibit transcription in E. coli. This inhibition can be relieved by adding lactose or isopropyl-β-D-thiogalactopyranoside (IPTG).
   1198..1786    -  rep_origin     ori: high-copy-number ColE1/pMB1/pBR322/pUC origin of replication
   1957..2817    -  CDS            AmpR: β-lactamase; bla; confers resistance to ampicillin, carbenicillin, and related antibiotics
   2818..2922    -  promoter       AmpR promoter: bla
   2981..3033    -  misc_feature   bom (fragment): basis of mobility region from pBR322
   3188..3567    +  enhancer       CMV enhancer: human cytomegalovirus immediate early enhancer
   3568..3767    +  promoter       CMV promoter: human cytomegalovirus (CMV) immediate early promoter
   3785..3965    +  LTR            5' LTR (truncated): truncated 5' long terminal repeat (LTR) from HIV-1
   4012..4137    +  misc_feature   HIV-1 Ψ: packaging signal of human immunodeficiency virus type 1
   4121..4484    +  CDS            HIV-1 gag (fragment): gag protein from human immunodeficiency virus 1; gag
   4630..4863    +  misc_feature   RRE: The Rev response element (RRE) of HIV-1 allows for Rev-dependent mRNA export from the nucleus to the cytoplasm.
   5240..5340    +  CDS            Rev (fragment): human immunodeficiency virus 1 (HIV-1) Rev protein; rev; enhances nuclear export of unspliced and incompletely spliced viral mRNAs
   5390..5507    +  misc_feature   cPPT/CTS: central polypurine tract and central termination sequence of HIV-1
   5558..5798    +  promoter       U6 promoter: RNA polymerase III promoter for human U6 snRNA
   5828..5903    +  misc_RNA       gRNA scaffold: guide RNA scaffold for the Streptococcus pyogenes CRISPR/Cas9 system
   5943..5961    +  CDS            small t antigen (fragment): SV40 (simian virus 40) small t antigen
   5987..6198    +  promoter       EF-1α core promoter: core promoter for human elongation factor EF-1α
   6269..6760    +  CDS            tadA: TADA_ECOLI - Also known as yfhC. Experimental evidence at protein level: Swiss-Prot protein existence level 1. Catalyzes the deamination of adenosine to inosine at the wobble position 34 of tRNA(Arg2). Essential for cell viability. From Escherichia coli (strain K12).
   6863..8464    +  CDS            dCas9(N): N-terminal portion of catalytically inactive Streptococcus pyogenes dCas9 carrying the D10A mutation (Zetsche et al., 2015)
   8465..10959   +  CDS            Cas9(C) (fragment): C-terminal portion of Streptococcus pyogenes Cas9 (Zetsche et al., 2015)
  11092..11689   +  CDS            PuroR (fragment): puromycin N-acetyltransferase; pac from Streptomyces; confers resistance to puromycin
  11705..12293   +  misc_feature   WPRE: woodchuck hepatitis virus posttranscriptional regulatory element
  12344..12363   +  misc_feature   cPPT/CTS (fragment): central polypurine tract and central termination sequence of HIV-1
  12365..12598   +  LTR            3' LTR (ΔU3): self-inactivating 3' long terminal repeat (LTR) from HIV-1
  12630..12854   +  polyA_signal   bGH poly(A) signal: bovine growth hormone polyadenylation signal
  12858..12879   +  promoter       SV40 promoter (fragment): SV40 enhancer and early promoter
  12900..13328   +  rep_origin     f1 ori (sequence partly withheld): f1 bacteriophage origin of replication; arrow indicates direction of (+) strand synthesis
  13342..8       +  promoter       SV40 promoter (across the origin): SV40 enhancer and early promoter
