[The description below was written by a language model from this plasmid's Addgene catalogue record and pLannotate feature annotations shown in this document.]
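Description:
pRDA_429 is a third-generation-style, self-inactivating HIV-1 lentiviral CRISPR vector built on the pRDA_426 backbone and designed to express an adenine base editor, ABE8e fused to the Cas9-NG variant of SpCas9. It is propagated in E. coli through a high-copy ColE1/pUC-type origin with ampicillin selection (AmpR), and the backbone also carries an f1 origin and an SV40 promoter/EM7-driven bleomycin/Zeocin resistance cassette outside the viral region. Viral genomic RNA is transcribed from a CMV enhancer/promoter fused to a truncated 5' LTR. The transfer cassette contains the Ψ packaging signal, RRE for Rev-dependent export, cPPT/CTS, WPRE to enhance transcript expression, and a ΔU3 3' LTR followed by a bGH polyadenylation signal.

Between the LTRs there are two expression units. A human U6 Pol III promoter sits upstream of an S. pyogenes guide RNA scaffold, so the plasmid appears to be an all-in-one design that can deliver a guide along with the editor; the record does not describe the guide cloning site or any preloaded spacer. Downstream, an EF-1α core promoter drives an open reading frame beginning with a TadA-derived deaminase domain joined to Cas9. The annotation flags the D10A mutation in the N-terminal portion, consistent with a nickase architecture typical of base editors. A puromycin resistance gene follows the editor for selecting transduced mammalian cells; the element linking it to the editor is not annotated. The recorded purpose is base editor Cas expression, and the associated work concerns benchmarking SpCas9 variants for base editor screens, where the relaxed NG PAM broadens the range of targetable sites.
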