Addgene plasmid #179098: pRDA_429
Purpose: BE Cas expression
Depositing lab: John Doench & David Root. Depositing organization: Broad Institute. Publication: Benchmarking of SpCas9 variants enables deeper base editor screens of BRCA1 and BCL2. Sangree AK, Griffith AL, Szegletes ZM, Roy P, DeWeirdt PC, Hegde M, McGee AV, Hanna RE, Doench JG. Nat Commun. 2022 Mar 14;13(1):1318. doi: 10.1038/s41467-022-28884-7. PubMed 35288574.
Backbone
  Vector backbone: pRDA_426
  Vector type: Lentiviral, CRISPR
Growth in bacteria
  Bacterial resistance: Ampicillin, 100 μg/mL
  Growth temperature: 30°C
  Growth strain: NEB Stable
  Copy number: High Copy
Gene/Insert
  Gene/Insert name: ABE8e (Cas9-NG)
  Species: Synthetic
  Cloning method: Restriction Enzyme; 5′ cloning site Unknown (unknown if destroyed); 3′ cloning site Unknown (unknown if destroyed)
Terms and licenses: Academic/Nonprofit Terms; Industry Terms: Not Available to Industry
How to cite: pRDA_429 was a gift from John Doench & David Root (Addgene plasmid # 179098 ; http://n2t.net/addgene:179098 ; RRID:Addgene_179098)
